>Addgene plasmid #98807 | MSP574 | addgene full sequence | sequence record 182919 | Addgene NGS Result
ATCCGGATATAGTTCCTCCTTTCAGCAAAAAACCCCTCAAGACCCGTTTAGAGGCCCCAAGGGGTTATGC
TAGTTATTGCTCAGCGGTGGCAGCAGCCAACTCAGCTTCCTTTCGGGCTTTGTTAGCAGCCGGATCTCAG
TGGTGGTGGTGGTGGTGCTGCTTGCCGTTTCCGTTAATCGGGCGGTTTACGTGTTCAGGTGACGCTAAGA
AAGCTTTGATCTTCGGACGGGCGCTCAGGCGCGCTACATATGCGCTCAGTAACGGGAAAGCGTCTAAACA
GCTAGGATTTAAAACCTGGTGAATGCGTAATAAGTCTAATAAGTTATAATCAGCGAAGCTAATTTGGCTA
CCAACTACGAACGCCTGACCTCCCTGATTCTGGCTCAGTAATGTTTCAAACGGCTTCAGGTGTTCAGGTA
ATTCTTTCACGTACTTCTCTTTACCGGCTTCATAATTAGTGTAAATTAACGTCGCGTATTTACAACGTAA
GTCTTCCACGCCATCATTCACCATATCCACTAAGGCTGCTTCTTTCTGATCTTTACCGTATAAACCAAAT
GAGCGACCTAAATGACGTAAGATCGCGTTAGACTGGTATAAGGTTAAATCACCATCCTGAAACTTCGGTA
ATTGACGGAATAAACAGCTAGGCTTTAACGGCGGCCAGGTTTCCATTGTCACTACTTCTTCCTTCCATGA
TTGATCCTGGTCCGCTAATAACATACGCATCGCTTCACAACGACCACGTACCGGAAAGTATGTAATGGTG
TACGGCGGATGATGATGATGATGATGATGACTTTGAAAATAAAGATTTTCTCCCGAGCTCGAATTAGTCT
GCGCGTCTTTCAGGGCTTCATCGACAGTCTGACGACCGCTGGCGGCGTTGATCACCGCAGTACGCACGGC
ATACCAGAAAGCGGACATCTGCGGGATGTTCGGCATGATTTCACCTTTCTGGGCGTTTTCCATGGTGGCG
GCAATACGTGGATCTTTCGCCAACTCTTCCTCGTAAGACTTCAGCGCTACGGCACCCAGCGGTTTGTCTT
TATTAACCGCTTCCAGACCTTCATCAGTCAGCAGATAGTTTTCGAGGAACTCTTTTGCCAGCTCTTTGTT
CGGACTGGCGGCGTTAATACCTGCGCTCAGCACGCCAACGAACGGTTTGGATGGTTGACCCTTGAAGGTC
GGCAGTACCGTTACACCATAATTCACTTTGCTGGTGTCGATGTTGGACCATGCCCACGGGCCGTTGATGG
TCATCGCTGTTTCGCCTTTATTAAAGGCAGCTTCTGCGATGGAGTAATCGGTGTCTGCATTCATGTGTTT
GTTTTTAATCAGGTCAACCAGGAAGGTCAGACCCGCTTTCGCGCCAGCGTTATCCACGCCCACGTCTTTA
ATGTCGTACTTGCCGTTTTCATACTTGAACGCATAACCCCCGTCAGCAGCAATCAGCGGCCAGGTGAAGT
ACGGTTCTTGCAGGTTGAACATCAGCGCGCTCTTACCTTTCGCTTTCAGTTCTTTATCCAGCGCCGGGAT
CTCTTCCCAGGTTTTTGGCGGGTTCGGCAGCAGATCTTTGTTATAAATCAGCGATAACGCTTCAACAGCG
ATCGGGTAAGCAATCAGCTTGCCGTTGTAACGTACGGCATCCCAGGTAAACGGATACAGCTTGTCCTGGA
ACGCTTTGTCCGGGGTGATTTCAGCCAACAGGCCAGATTGAGCGTAGCCACCAAAGCGGTCGTGTGCCCA
GAAGATAATGTCAGGGCCATCGCCAGTTGCCGCAACCTGTGGGAATTTCTCTTCCAGTTTATCCGGATGC
TCAACGGTGACTTTAATTCCGGTATCTTTCTCGAATTTCTTACCGACTTCAGCGAGACCGTTATAGCCTT
TATCGCCGTTAATCCAGATTACCAGTTTACCTTCTTCGATTTTCATGTATATCTCCTTCTTAAAGTTAAA
CAAAATTATTTCTAGAGGGGAATTGTTATCCGCTCACAATTCCCCTATAGTGAGTCGTATTAATTTCGCG
GGATCGAGATCTCGATCCTCTACGCCGGACGCATCGTGGCCGGCATCACCGGCGCCACAGGTGCGGTTGC
TGGCGCCTATATCGCCGACATCACCGATGGGGAAGATCGGGCTCGCCACTTCGGGCTCATGAGCGCTTGT
TTCGGCGTGGGTATGGTGGCAGGCCCCGTGGCCGGGGGACTGTTGGGCGCCATCTCCTTGCATGCACCAT
TCCTTGCGGCGGCGGTGCTCAACGGCCTCAACCTACTACTGGGCTGCTTCCTAATGCAGGAGTCGCATAA
GGGAGAGCGTCGAGATCCCGGACACCATCGAATGGCGCAAAACCTTTCGCGGTATGGCATGATAGCGCCC
GGAAGAGAGTCAATTCAGGGTGGTGAATGTGAAACCAGTAACGTTATACGATGTCGCAGAGTATGCCGGT
GTCTCTTATCAGACCGTTTCCCGCGTGGTGAACCAGGCCAGCCACGTTTCTGCGAAAACGCGGGAAAAAG
TGGAAGCGGCGATGGCGGAGCTGAATTACATTCCCAACCGCGTGGCACAACAACTGGCGGGCAAACAGTC
GTTGCTGATTGGCGTTGCCACCTCCAGTCTGGCCCTGCACGCGCCGTCGCAAATTGTCGCGGCGATTAAA
TCTCGCGCCGATCAACTGGGTGCCAGCGTGGTGGTGTCGATGGTAGAACGAAGCGGCGTCGAAGCCTGTA
AAGCGGCGGTGCACAATCTTCTCGCGCAACGCGTCAGTGGGCTGATCATTAACTATCCGCTGGATGACCA
GGATGCCATTGCTGTGGAAGCTGCCTGCACTAATGTTCCGGCGTTATTTCTTGATGTCTCTGACCAGACA
CCCATCAACAGTATTATTTTCTCCCATGAAGACGGTACGCGACTGGGCGTGGAGCATCTGGTCGCATTGG
GTCACCAGCAAATCGCGCTGTTAGCGGGCCCATTAAGTTCTGTCTCGGCGCGTCTGCGTCTGGCTGGCTG
GCATAAATATCTCACTCGCAATCAAATTCAGCCGATAGCGGAACGGGAAGGCGACTGGAGTGCCATGTCC
GGTTTTCAACAAACCATGCAAATGCTGAATGAGGGCATCGTTCCCACTGCGATGCTGGTTGCCAACGATC
AGATGGCGCTGGGCGCAATGCGCGCCATTACCGAGTCCGGGCTGCGCGTTGGTGCGGATATCTCGGTAGT
GGGATACGACGATACCGAAGACAGCTCATGTTATATCCCGCCGTTAACCACCATCAAACAGGATTTTCGC
CTGCTGGGGCAAACCAGCGTGGACCGCTTGCTGCAACTCTCTCAGGGCCAGGCGGTGAAGGGCAATCAGC
TGTTGCCCGTCTCACTGGTGAAAAGAAAAACCACCCTGGCGCCCAATACGCAAACCGCCTCTCCCCGCGC
GTTGGCCGATTCATTAATGCAGCTGGCACGACAGGTTTCCCGACTGGAAAGCGGGCAGTGAGCGCAACGC
AATTAATGTAAGTTAGCTCACTCATTAGGCACCGGGATCTCGACCGATGCCCTTGAGAGCCTTCAACCCA
GTCAGCTCCTTCCGGTGGGCGCGGGGCATGACTATCGTCGCCGCACTTATGACTGTCTTCTTTATCATGC
AACTCGTAGGACAGGTGCCGGCAGCGCTCTGGGTCATTTTCGGCGAGGACCGCTTTCGCTGGAGCGCGAC
GATGATCGGCCTGTCGCTTGCGGTATTCGGAATCTTGCACGCCCTCGCTCAAGCCTTCGTCACTGGTCCC
GCCACCAAACGTTTCGGCGAGAAGCAGGCCATTATCGCCGGCATGGCGGCCCCACGGGTGCGCATGATCG
TGCTCCTGTCGTTGAGGACCCGGCTAGGCTGGCGGGGTTGCCTTACTGGTTAGCAGAATGAATCACCGAT
ACGCGAGCGAACGTGAAGCGACTGCTGCTGCAAAACGTCTGCGACCTGAGCAACAACATGAATGGTCTTC
GGTTTCCGTGTTTCGTAAAGTCTGGAAACGCGGAAGTCAGCGCCCTGCACCATTATGTTCCGGATCTGCA
TCGCAGGATGCTGCTGGCTACCCTGTGGAACACCTACATCTGTATTAACGAAGCGCTGGCATTGACCCTG
AGTGATTTTTCTCTGGTCCCGCCGCATCCATACCGCCAGTTGTTTACCCTCACAACGTTCCAGTAACCGG
GCATGTTCATCATCAGTAACCCGTATCGTGAGCATCCTCTCTCGTTTCATCGGTATCATTACCCCCATGA
ACAGAAATCCCCCTTACACGGAGGCATCAGTGACCAAACAGGAAAAAACCGCCCTTAACATGGCCCGCTT
TATCAGAAGCCAGACATTAACGCTTCTGGAGAAACTCAACGAGCTGGACGCGGATGAACAGGCAGACATC
TGTGAATCGCTTCACGACCACGCTGATGAGCTTTACCGCAGCTGCCTCGCGCGTTTCGGTGATGACGGTG
AAAACCTCTGACACATGCAGCTCCCGGAGACGGTCACAGCTTGTCTGTAAGCGGATGCCGGGAGCAGACA
AGCCCGTCAGGGCGCGTCAGCGGGTGTTGGCGGGTGTCGGGGCGCAGCCATGACCCAGTCACGTAGCGAT
AGCGGAGTGTATACTGGCTTAACTATGCGGCATCAGAGCAGATTGTACTGAGAGTGCACCATTGCGGTGT
GAAATACCGCACAGATGCGTAAGGAGAAAATACCGCATCAGGCGCTCTTCCGCTTCCTCGCTCACTGACT
CGCTGCGCTCGGTCGTTCGGCTGCGGCGAGCGGTATCAGCTCACTCAAAGGCGGTAATACGGTTATCCAC
AGAATCAGGGGATAACGCAGGAAAGAACATGTGAGCAAAAGGCCAGCAAAAGGCCAGGAACCGTAAAAAG
GCCGCGTTGCTGGCGTTTTTCCATAGGCTCCGCCCCCCTGACGAGCATCACAAAAATCGACGCTCAAGTC
AGAGGTGGCGAAACCCGACAGGACTATAAAGATACCAGGCGTTTCCCCCTGGAAGCTCCCTCGTGCGCTC
TCCTGTTCCGACCCTGCCGCTTACCGGATACCTGTCCGCCTTTCTCCCTTCGGGAAGCGTGGCGCTTTCT
CATAGCTCACGCTGTAGGTATCTCAGTTCGGTGTAGGTCGTTCGCTCCAAGCTGGGCTGTGTGCACGAAC
CCCCCGTTCAGCCCGACCGCTGCGCCTTATCCGGTAACTATCGTCTTGAGTCCAACCCGGTAAGACACGA
CTTATCGCCACTGGCAGCAGCCACTGGTAACAGGATTAGCAGAGCGAGGTATGTAGGCGGTGCTACAGAG
TTCTTGAAGTGGTGGCCTAACTACGGCTACACTAGAAGGACAGTATTTGGTATCTGCGCTCTGCTGAAGC
CAGTTACCTTCGGAAAAAGAGTTGGTAGCTCTTGATCCGGCAAACAAACCACCGCTGGTAGCGGTGGTTT
TTTTGTTTGCAAGCAGCAGATTACGCGCAGAAAAAAAGGATCTCAAGAAGATCCTTTGATCTTTTCTACG
GGGTCTGACGCTCAGTGGAACGAAAACTCACGTTAAGGGATTTTGGTCATGAACAATAAAACTGTCTGCT
TACATAAACAGTAATACAAGGGGTGTTATGAGCCATATTCAACGGGAAACGTCTTGCTCTAGGCCGCGAT
TAAATTCCAACATGGATGCTGATTTATATGGGTATAAATGGGCTCGCGATAATGTCGGGCAATCAGGTGC
GACAATCTATCGATTGTATGGGAAGCCCGATGCGCCAGAGTTGTTTCTGAAACATGGCAAAGGTAGCGTT
GCCAATGATGTTACAGATGAGATGGTCAGACTAAACTGGCTGACGGAATTTATGCCTCTTCCGACCATCA
AGCATTTTATCCGTACTCCTGATGATGCATGGTTACTCACCACTGCGATCCCCGGGAAAACAGCATTCCA
GGTATTAGAAGAATATCCTGATTCAGGTGAAAATATTGTTGATGCGCTGGCAGTGTTCCTGCGCCGGTTG
CATTCGATTCCTGTTTGTAATTGTCCTTTTAACAGCGATCGCGTATTTCGTCTCGCTCAGGCGCAATCAC
GAATGAATAACGGTTTGGTTGATGCGAGTGATTTTGATGACGAGCGTAATGGCTGGCCTGTTGAACAAGT
CTGGAAAGAAATGCATAAACTTTTGCCATTCTCACCGGATTCAGTCGTCACTCATGGTGATTTCTCACTT
GATAACCTTATTTTTGACGAGGGGAAATTAATAGGTTGTATTGATGTTGGACGAGTCGGAATCGCAGACC
GATACCAGGATCTTGCCATCCTATGGAACTGCCTCGGTGAGTTTTCTCCTTCATTACAGAAACGGCTTTT
TCAAAAATATGGTATTGATAATCCTGATATGAATAAATTGCAGTTTCATTTGATGCTCGATGAGTTTTTC
TAAGAATTAATTCATGAGCGGATACATATTTGAATGTATTTAGAAAAATAAACAAATAGGGGTTCCGCGC
ACATTTCCCCGAAAAGTGCCACCTAAATTGTAAGCGTTAATATTTTGTTAAAATTCGCGTTAAATTTTTG
TTAAATCAGCTCATTTTTTAACCAATAGGCCGAAATCGGCAAAATCCCTTATAAATCAAAAGAATAGACC
GAGATAGGGT
[37 nt withheld, positions 6661-6697]
AAAGAACGTGGACTCCAACGTCAAAGG
[49 nt withheld, positions 6725-6773]
T
[91 nt withheld, positions 6775-6865]
G
[124 nt withheld, positions 6867-6990]
CCCATTCGCCA
Features (pLannotate 1.2.2; 21 found; start..end, strand, type, name):
     26..73      -  terminator     T7 terminator: transcription terminator for bacteriophage T7 RNA polymerase
     81..130     -  CDS            SET1 (fragment): solubility-enhancement tag derived from T7 phage gene 10B
    140..157     -  CDS            9xHis (fragment): 9xHis affinity tag
    161..778     -  CDS            GSTP1: GSTP1_PIG - Experimental evidence at protein level: Swiss-Prot protein existence level 1. Conjugation of reduced glutathione to a wide number of exogenous and endogenous hydrophobic electrophiles. Involved in the formation of glutathione conjugates of both prostaglandin A2 (PGA2) and prostaglandin J2 (PGJ2). Participates in the formation of novel hepoxilin regioisomers. Regulates negatively CDK5 activity via p25/p35 translocation to prevent neurodegeneration. From Sus scrofa (Pig).
    782..799     -  CDS            capTEV™ (fragment): composite tag for in vivo biotinylation, TEV protease cleavage, and 6xHis tagging
    836..1936    -  CDS            MBP: maltose binding protein from E. coli; malE (mutated); This version of the gene does not encode a signal sequence, so MBP will remain in the cytosol.
   1942..1964    -  RBS            RBS: efficient ribosome binding site from bacteriophage T7 gene 10 (Olins and Rangwala, 1989)
   1979..2003    -  protein_bind   lac operator: The lac repressor binds to the lac operator to inhibit transcription in E. coli. This inhibition can be relieved by adding lactose or isopropyl-β-D-thiogalactopyranoside (IPTG). lac repressor encoded by lacI
   2004..2022    -  promoter       T7 promoter: promoter for bacteriophage T7 RNA polymerase
   2044..2323    +  CDS            TcR (fragment): tetracycline efflux protein; tet; confers resistance to tetracycline
   2331..2408    +  promoter       lacI promoter: lacI
   2409..3491    +  CDS            lacI: lac repressor; lacI; The lac repressor binds to the lac operator to inhibit transcription in E. coli. This inhibition can be relieved by adding lactose or isopropyl-β-D-thiogalactopyranoside (IPTG).
   3504..3525    +  protein_bind   CAP binding site: CAP binding activates transcription in the presence of cAMP. E. coli catabolite activator protein
   3540..3831    +  CDS            TcR (fragment): tetracycline efflux protein; tet; confers resistance to tetracycline
   3903..4283    -  CDS            YPB1_ECOLX: Protein predicted: Swiss-Prot protein existence level 4. From Escherichia coli.
   4300..4491    +  CDS            rop: Rop protein, which maintains plasmids at low copy number; rop
   4593..4732    +  misc_feature   bom: basis of mobility region from pBR322
   4918..5506    -  rep_origin     ori: high-copy-number ColE1/pMB1/pBR322/pUC origin of replication
   5628..6443    +  CDS            KanR: aminoglycoside phosphotransferase; aph(3')-Ia; confers resistance to kanamycin in bacteria or G418 (Geneticin®) in eukaryotes
   6452..6509    -  promoter       AmpR promoter (fragment): bla
   6562..6990    -  rep_origin     f1 ori (sequence partly withheld): f1 bacteriophage origin of replication; arrow indicates direction of (+) strand synthesis
