[The description below was written by a language model from this plasmid's Addgene catalogue record and pLannotate feature annotations shown in this document.]
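Description:
MSP574 is a bacterial expression plasmid of the pET28 type, built on pBR322-derived sequences, that produces a synthetic protease-substrate fusion named MBP-ENLYFQS-GST. It replicates in E. coli from a ColE1/pMB1-family origin. The feature table also shows the rop gene and the bom mobilisation region, elements that normally moderate copy number, although the catalogue lists the plasmid as high copy. Selection is by kanamycin through an aph(3')-Ia aminoglycoside phosphotransferase gene. An f1 origin is present as well, along with non-functional fragments of the tetracycline resistance gene left over from the pBR322 lineage.

The expression cassette is a standard T7lac arrangement. A T7 promoter is followed immediately by a lac operator and the T7 gene 10 ribosome binding site, and a plasmid-borne lacI gene with its own promoter supplies repressor. Transcription therefore requires T7 RNA polymerase and is relieved by IPTG. The open reading frame encodes a cytosolic maltose binding protein lacking its signal sequence, then a short linker that the annotation matches to a TEV protease cleavage motif, consistent with the ENLYFQS site in the insert name. Next comes a glutathione S-transferase domain (the closest database match is a pi-class GST) and a C-terminal polyhistidine tag, and the cassette ends at the T7 terminator.

The stated purpose is only "expression vector". The design and the associated work on continuous evolution of proteases with altered substrate specificity suggest the purified fusion serves as a cleavage substrate, since cutting at the linker would separate the MBP and GST halves. In that context, a wild-type TEV recognition sequence would likely serve as a reference substrate.
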