Addgene plasmid #98807: MSP574
Purpose: Expression Vector
Depositing lab: David Liu. Depositing organization: Harvard University. Publication: Phage-assisted continuous evolution of proteases with altered substrate specificity. Packer MS, Rees HA, Liu DR. Nat Commun. 2017 Oct 16;8(1):956. doi: 10.1038/s41467-017-01055-9. PubMed 29038472.
Backbone
  Vector backbone: pBR322
  Backbone manufacturer: ATCC
  Vector type: Bacterial Expression
Growth in bacteria
  Bacterial resistance: Kanamycin, 50 μg/mL
  Growth temperature: 37°C
  Growth strain: DH5alpha
  Copy number: High Copy
Gene/Insert
  Gene/Insert name: pET28 MBP-ENLYFQS-GST
  Species: Synthetic
  Mutation: None
  Cloning method: Unknown
Terms and licenses: Academic/Nonprofit Terms; Industry Terms: Not Available to Industry
How to cite: MSP574 was a gift from David Liu (Addgene plasmid # 98807 ; http://n2t.net/addgene:98807 ; RRID:Addgene_98807)
